>Addgene plasmid #145521 | pGBW-m4046302 | depositor full sequence | sequence record 287698 | Full Sequence
GCGGCCGCTTGCTATATTGAAGTACGGATTAGAAGCCGCCGAGCGGGCGACAGCCCTCCGACGGAAGACT
CTCCTCCGTGCGTCCTCGTCTTCACCGGTCGCGTTCCTGAAACGCAGATGTGCCTCGCGCCGCACTGCTC
CGAACAATAAAGATTCTACAATACTAGCTTTTATGGTTATGAAGAGGAAAAATTGGCAGTAACCTGGCCC
CACAAACCTTCAAATTAACGAATCAAATTAACAACCATAGGATGATAATGCGATTAGTTTTTTAGCCTTA
TTTCTGGGGTAATTAATCAGCGAAGCGATGATTTTTGATCTATTAACAGATATATAAATGGAAAAGCTGC
ATAACCACTTTAACTAATACTTTCAACATTTTCAGTTTGTATTACTTCTTATTCAAATGTCATAAAAGTA
TCAACAAAAAATTGTTAATATACCTCTATACTTTAACGTCAAGGAGAAAAAACTATAATGTTAGAAAATG
TGGCTTTTAATGTTGTAAATAAGGGACACTTTGATGGACAACAGGGTGAAGTACCAGTTTCTATCATTAA
TAACACTGTTTACACAAAAGTTGATGGTGTTGATGTAGAATTGTTTGAAAATAAAACAACATTACCTGTT
AATGTAGCATTTGAGCTTTGGGCTAAGCGCAACATTAAACCAGTACCAGAGGTGAAAATACTCAATAATT
TGGGTGTGGACATTGCTGCTAATACTGTGATCTGGGACTACAAAAGAGATGCTCCAGCACATATATCTAC
TATTGGTGTTTGTTCTATGACTGACATAGCCAAGAAACCAACTGAAACGATTTGTGCACCACTCACTGTC
TTTTTTGATGGTAGAGTTGATGGTCAAGTAGACTTATTTAGAAATGCCCGTAATGGTGTTCTTATTACAG
AAGGTAGTGTTAAAGGTTTACAACCATCTGTAGGTCCCAAACAAGCTAGTCTTAATGGAGTCACATTAAT
TGGAGAAGCCGTAAAAACACAGTTCAATTATTATAAGAAAGTTGATGGTGTTGTCCAACAATTACCTGAA
ACTTACTTTACTCAGAGTAGAAATTTACAAGAATTTAAACCCAGGAGTCAAATGGAAATTGATTTCTTAG
AATTAGCTATGGATGAATTCATTGAACGGTATAAATTAGAAGGCTATGCCTTCGAACATATCGTTTATGG
AGATTTTAGTCATAGTCAGTTAGGTGGTTTACATCTACTGATTGGACTAGCTAAACGTTTTAAGGAATCA
CCTTTTGAATTAGAAGATTTTATTCCTATGGACAGTACAGTTAAAAACTATTTCATAACAGATGCGCAAA
CAGGTTCATCTAAGTGTGTGTGTTCTGTTATTGATTTATTACTTGATGATTTTGTTGAAATAATAAAATC
CCAAGATTTATCTGTAGTTTCTAAGGTTGTCAAAGTGACTATTGACTATACAGAAATTTCATTTATGCTT
TGGTGTAAAGATGGCCATGTAGAAACATTTTACCCAAAATTACTCGTGCCGAGAGGTTCTTGGAGCCATC
CGCAGTTTGAAAAATAAACAGGCCCCTTTTCCTTTGTCGATATCATGTAATTAGTTATGTCACGCTTACA
TTCACGCCCTCCTCCCACATCCGCTCTAACCGAAAAGGAAGGAGTTAGACAACCTGAAGTCTAGGTCCCT
ATTTATTTTTTTTAATAGTTATGTTAGTATTAAGAACGTTATTTATATTTCAAATTTTTCTTTTTTTTCT
GTACAAAGCGGCCGCCGAACCACTAGTGCACTGCAGTACACGGTTTCCTTGAAATTTTTTTGATTCGGTA
ATCTCCGAACAGAAGGAAGAACGAAGGAAGGAGCACAGACTTAGATTGGTATATATACGCATATGTAGTG
TTGAAGAAACATGAAATTGCCCAGTATTCTTAACCCAACTGCACAGAACAAAAACGTGCAGGAAACGAAG
ATAAATCATGTCGAAAGCTACATATAAGGAACGTGCTGCTACTCATCCTAGTCCTGTTGCTGCCAAGCTA
TTTAATATCATGCACGAAAAGCAAACAAACTTGTGTGCTTCATTGGATGTTCGTACCACCAAGGAATTAC
TGGAGTTAGTTGAAGCATTAGGTCCCAAAATTTGTTTACTAAAAACACATGTGGATATCTTGACTGATTT
TTCCATGGAGGGCACAGTTAAGCCGCTAAAGGCATTATCCGCCAAGTACAATTTTTTACTCTTCGAGGAC
AGAAAATTTGCTGACATTGGTAATACAGTCAAATTGCAGTACTCTGCGGGTGTATACAGAATAGCAGAAT
GGGCAGACATTACGAATGCACACGGTGTGGTGGGCCCAGGTATTGTTAGCGGTTTGAAGCAGGCGGCAGA
AGAAGTAACAAAGGAACCTAGAGGCCTTTTGATGTTAGCAGAATTGTCATGCAAGGGCTCCCTATCTACT
GGAGAATATACTAAGGGTACTGTTGACATTGCGAAGAGCGACAAAGATTTTGTTATCGGCTTTATTGCTC
AAAGAGACATGGGTGGAAGAGATGAAGGTTACGATTGGTTGATTATGACACCCGGTGTGGGTTTAGATGA
CAAGGGAGATGCATTGGGTCAACAGTATAGAACCGTGGATGATGTGGTTTCTACAGGATCTGACATTATT
ATTGTTGGAAGAGGACTATTTGCAAAGGGAAGGGATGCTAAGGTAGAGGGTGAACGTTACAGAAAAGCAG
GCTGGGAAGCATATTTGAGAAGATGCGGCCAGCAAAACTAAAAAACTGTATTATAAGTAAATGCATGTAT
ACTAAACTCACAAATTAGAGCTTCAATTTAATTATATCAGTTATTACCCGAGTAACGAAGCATCTGTGCT
TCATTTTGTAGAACAAAAATGCAACGCGAGAGCGCTAATTTTTCAAACAAAGAATCTGAGCTGCATTTTT
ACAGAACAGAAATGCAACGCGAAAGCGCTATTTTACCAACGAAGAATCTGTGCTTCATTTTTGTAAAACA
AAAATGCAACGCGAGAGCGCTAATTTTTCAAACAAAGAATCTGAGCTGCATTTTTACAGAACAGAAATGC
AACGCGAGAGCGCTATTTTACCAACAAAGAATCTATACTTCTTTTTTGTTCTACAAAAATGCATCCCGAG
AGCGCTATTTTTCTAACAAAGCATCTTAGATTACTTTTTTTCTCCTTTGTGCGCTCTATAATGCAGTCTC
TTGATAACTTTTTGCACTGTAGGTCCGTTAAGGTTAGAAGAAGGCTACTTTGGTGTCTATTTTCTCTTCC
ATAAAAAAAGCCTGACTCCACTTCCCGCGTTTACTGATTACTAGCGAAGCTGCGGGTGCATTTTTTCAAG
ATAAAGGCATCCCCGATTATATTCTATACCGATGTGGATTGCGCATACTTTGTGAACAGAAAGTGATAGC
GTTGATGATTCTTCATTGGTCAGAAAATTATGAACGGTTTCTTCTATTTTGTCTCTATATACTACGTATA
GGAAATGTTTACATTTTCGTATTGTTTTCGATTCACTCTATGAATAGTTCTTACTACAATTTTTTTGTCT
AAAGAGTAATACTAGAGATAAACATAAAAAATGTAGAGGTCGAGTTTAGATGCAAGTTCAAGGAGCGAAA
GGTGGATGGGTAGGTTATATAGGGATATAGCACAGAGATATATAGCAAAGAGATACTTTTGAGCAATGTT
TGTGGAAGCGGTATTCGCAATATTTTAGTAGCTCGTTACAGTCCGGTGCGTTTTTGGTTTTTTGAAAGTG
CGTCATCAGAGCGCTTTTGGTTTTCAAAAGCGCTCTGAAGTTCCTATACTTTCTAGCTAGAGAATAGGAA
CTTCCCGAGCGGCCGCGTGTTACAAGCTTGACTCCAGCGTAACTGGACTGCAATCAACTCACTGGCTCAC
CTTCACGGGTGGGCCTTTCTTCGGTAGAAAATCAAAGGATCTTCTTGAGATCCTTTTTTTCTGCGCGTAA
TCTGCTGCTTGCAAACAAAAAAACCACCGCTACCAGCGGTGGTTTGTTTGCCGGATCAAGAGCTACCAAC
TCTTTTTCCGAGGTAACTGGCTTCAGCAGAGCGCAGATACCAAATACTGTTCTTCTAGTGTAGCCGTAGT
TAGGCCACCACTTCAAGAACTCTGTAGCACCGCCTACATACCTCGCTCTGCTAATCCTGTTACCAGTGGC
TGCTGCCAGTGGCGATAAGTCGTGTCTTACCGGGTTGGACTCAAGACGATAGTTACCGGATAAGGCGCAG
CGGTCGGGCTGAACGGGGGGTTCGTGCACACAGCCCAGCTTGGAGCGAACGACCTACACCGAACTGAGAT
ACCTACAGCGTGAGCTATGAGAAAGCGCCACGCTTCCCGAAGGGAGAAAGGCGGACAGGTATCCGGTAAG
CGGCAGGGTCGGAACAGGAGAGCGCACGAGGGAGCTTCCAGGGGTAAACGCCTGGTATCTTTATAGTCCT
GTCGGGTTTCGCCACCTCTGACTTGAGCATCGATTTTTGTGATGCTCGTCAGGGGGGCGGAGCCTATGGA
AAAACGCCAGCAACGCAGAAAGGCCCACCCGAAGGTGAGCCAGGTGATTACATTTGGGCCCTCATCAGAG
GTTTTCACCGTCATCACCGAAACGCGCGAGGCAGCTGCGGTAAAGCTCATCAGCGTGGTCGTGAAGCGAT
TCACAGATGTCTGCCTGTTCATCCGCGTCCAGCTCGTTGAGTTTCTCCAGAAGCGTTAATGTCTGGCTTC
TGATAAAGCGGGCCATGTTAAGGGCGGTTTTTTCCTGTTTGGTCACTTACCAATGCTTAATCAGTGAGGC
ACCTATCTCAGCGATCTGTCTATTTCGTTCATCCATAGTTGCCTGACTCCCCGTCGTGTAGATAACTACG
ATGCGGGAGGGCTTACCATCTGGCCCCAGTGCTGCAATGATACCGCGAGACCCACGCTCACCGGCTCCAG
ATTTATCAGCAATAAACCAGCCAGCCGGGAGGGCCGAGCGCAGAAGTGATCCTGCAACTTTATCCGCCTC
CATCCAGTCTATTAATTGTTGCCGGGAAGCTAGAGTAAGTAGTTCGCCAGTTAATAGTTTGCGCAACGTT
GTTGCCATTGCTACAGGCATCGTGGTGTCACGCTCGTCGTTTGGTATGGCTTCATTCAGCTCCGGTTCCC
AACGATCAAGGCGAGTTACATGATCCCCCATGTTGTGCAAAAAAGCGGTTAGCTCCTTCGGTCCTCCGAT
CGTTGCCAGAAGTAAGTTGGCCGCAGTGTTATCACTCATGGTTATGGCAGCACTGCATAATTCTCTTACT
GTCATGCCATCCGTGAGATGCTTTTCTGTGACTGGTGAGTACTCAACCAAGTCATTCTGAGAATAGTGTA
TGCGGCGACCGAGTTGCTCTTGCCCGGCGTCAATACGGGATAATACCGCGCCACATAGCAGAACTTTAAA
AGTGCTCATCATTGGAAAACGTTCTTCGGGGCGTAAACTCTCAAGGATCTTACCGCTGTTGAGATCCAGT
TCGATGTAACCCACTCGTGCACCCAACTGATCTTCAGCATCTTTTACTTTCACCAGCGTTTCTGGGTGAG
CAAAAACAGGAAGGCAAAATGCCGCAAAAAAGGGAATAAGGGCGACACGGAAATGTTGAATACTCATTTT
AGCTTCCTTAGCTCCTGAAAATCTCGATAACTCAAAAAATACGCCCGGTAGTGATCTTATTTCATTATGG
TGAAAGTTGGAACCTCTTACGTGCCGATCAAGTCAAAAGCCTCCGGTCGGAGGCTTTTGACTTTCTGCTA
TGGAGGTCAGGTATGATTTAAATGGTCAGTTAGA
Features (pLannotate 1.2.2; 13 found; start..end, strand, type, name):
     25..466     +  promoter       GAL1 promoter: S. cerevisiae GAL1; inducible promoter, regulated by Gal4
    481..1512    +  CDS            rep (fragment): R1AB_SARS2 - Experimental evidence at protein level: Swiss-Prot protein existence level 1. [2'-O-methyltransferase]: Methyltransferase that mediates mRNA cap 2'-O-ribose methylation to the 5'-cap structure of viral mRNAs. N7-methyl guanosine cap is a prerequisite for binding of nsp16. Therefore plays an essential role in viral mRNAs cap methylation which is essential to evade immune system. From Severe acute respiratory syndrome coronavirus 2 (2019-nCoV) (SARS-CoV-2).
   1583..1755    +  terminator     CYC1 terminator (fragment): S. cerevisiae CYC1; transcription terminator for CYC1
   1791..1967    +  promoter       URA3 promoter (fragment): S. cerevisiae URA3
   1968..2771    +  CDS            URA3: orotidine-5'-phosphate decarboxylase, required for uracil biosynthesis; S. cerevisiae URA3; yeast auxotrophic marker, counterselectable with 5-fluoroorotic acid (5-FOA)
   2854..3836    -  rep_origin     2μ ori: yeast 2μ plasmid origin of replication
   3914..3943    +  terminator     T3Te terminator: phage T3 early transcription terminator
   3965..4552    +  rep_origin     ori: high-copy-number ColE1/pMB1/pBR322/pUC origin of replication
   4564..4591    -  terminator     T7Te terminator: phage T7 early transcription terminator
   4615..4806    -  CDS            rop: Rop protein, which maintains plasmids at low copy number; rop
   4807..5667    -  CDS            AmpR: β-lactamase; bla; confers resistance to ampicillin, carbenicillin, and related antibiotics
   5668..5770    -  promoter       cat promoter: promoter of the E. coli cat gene encoding chloramphenicol acetyltransferase
   5771..5802    -  terminator     tonB terminator: bidirectional E. coli tonB-P14 transcription terminator
