[The description below was written by a language model from this plasmid's Addgene catalogue record and pLannotate feature annotations shown in this document.]
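Description:
pGBW-m4046302 is a yeast–E. coli shuttle plasmid for galactose-inducible expression of the SARS-CoV-2 endoRNAse in Saccharomyces cerevisiae. The full sequence record is 5,844 nt, built on an AmpR / 2μ URA3 backbone. In bacteria it replicates from a high-copy ColE1/pUC-type origin and is selected with ampicillin. The β-lactamase gene is annotated as being driven by a cat promoter, and the bacterial module is insulated by short phage T3Te and T7Te terminators and a tonB terminator. A short rop annotation lies next to AmpR, although the catalogue lists the plasmid as high copy. In yeast the 2μ origin supports episomal multicopy maintenance. URA3, with its own promoter, complements uracil auxotrophy and can be counterselected with 5-FOA.

The payload is a synthesized wild-type coding sequence of about 1 kb, corresponding to the endoRNAse mature peptide of the viral ORF1ab polyprotein. The species field lists budding yeast alongside the virus, but the record does not say whether this reflects codon optimization. The insert sits between the Gal4-regulated GAL1 promoter and a CYC1 terminator fragment, so expression is induced by galactose. According to the catalogue, the backbone adds a C-terminal thrombin-cleavable Strep II tag, which would allow affinity purification and later tag removal; this tag is not separately annotated in the feature table. The automated annotation identifies the CDS only as a fragment of the replicase polyprotein. Its accompanying text describes the 2'-O-methyltransferase, which is generic polyprotein text and not the product named by the depositor. The construct is suited to producing recombinant viral endoribonuclease in yeast for biochemical or structural work, though the record states no application beyond yeast expression.
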