Addgene plasmid #145521: pGBW-m4046302
Purpose: Yeast Expression plasmid for SARS-CoV-2 endoRNAse
Depositing lab: Ginkgo Bioworks & Benjie Chen. Depositing organization: Ginkgo Bioworks.
Backbone
  Vector backbone: AmpR; 2u URA3
  Backbone size w/o insert (bp): 4078
  Vector type: Yeast Expression
  Selectable markers: URA3
Growth in bacteria
  Bacterial resistance: Ampicillin, 100 μg/mL
  Growth temperature: 37°C
  Growth strain: DH5alpha
  Copy number: High Copy
Gene/Insert
  Gene/Insert name: SARS-CoV-2 endoRNAse
  Species: S. cerevisiae (budding yeast); Severe acute respiratory syndrome coronavirus 2
  Insert size (bp): 1031
  Mutation: wt
  Entrez Gene: ORF1ab (a.k.a. GU280_gp01)
  Promoter: pGAL1
  Tag / fusion protein: Cleavable thrombin;StrepII (C terminal on backbone)
  Cloning method: Unknown
Resource information
  A portion of this plasmid was derived from a plasmid made by: GinkgoBioworks
Depositor comments: NCBI Reference Sequence: YP_009725310.1Created by gene synthesis with Not1 site.
How to cite: pGBW-m4046302 was a gift from Ginkgo Bioworks & Benjie Chen (Addgene plasmid # 145521 ; http://n2t.net/addgene:145521 ; RRID:Addgene_145521)
